>Addgene plasmid #37056 | p6671 MSCV-IP N-HAonly 38E6 | addgene partial sequence | sequence record 49504 | MSCV-LTR-5 5'-CTACATCGTGACCTGGGAAGC-3'
CTCCTCGTTCGACCCCGCCTCGATCCTCCCTTTATCCAGCCCTCACTCCTTCTCTAGGCGCCGGAATTAG
ATCTGCCACCATGCTCGATGGAGGATACCCATACGATGTTCCAGATTACGCTGCTCGAGGTTATCAAACA
AGTTTGTACAAAAAAGTTGGCGAACTACCAAAACCTCAAACTGTGCAGCAGCTCAGTGATAAGTTAACAG
TTCCTGTAGAGGATCTGTTATTACCCTGTAGATTCTGCAACAGTTTCCTCACGTACATTGAATTACGTGA
GTTTGATTACAAGAACTTACAGTTAATCTGGACTCAAGAGGATTTTGTTTTTGCATGTTGTAGCAGTTGT
GCTTATGCTTCTGCTCAATATGAATGTCAGCAGTTTTATGAATTAACTGTCTTTGGCCGTGAAATTGAAC
AGGTGGAGCAACAGACAATAGGCCTTATTGTTATAAGGTGTCAGTATTGTTTAAAGTGTCTTGATTTGAT
AGAAAAATTAGATATCTGTTGCTCTCATCAAGCATTTCACAAGGTTAGAGGCAATTGGAAAGGAAGGTGC
A
