[The description below was written by a language model from this plasmid's Addgene catalogue record.]
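Description:
p6671 MSCV-IP N-HAonly 38E6 is a retroviral mammalian expression plasmid built on the MSCV-IP N-HAonly backbone (about 8.1 kb without insert), a murine stem cell virus-based vector derived from an N-terminal tandem-affinity-tag version that was modified to remove the Flag epitope and leave only the HA tag. It is propagated in E. coli under ampicillin selection; the record lists its copy number as unknown and does not name the bacterial origin of replication. No feature table is provided, so details of the viral elements beyond the LTR promoter are not documented here.

The payload is the E6 open reading frame of human papillomavirus type 38, a cutaneous beta-genus HPV, an insert of roughly 500 bp introduced by Gateway recombination cloning. Transcription is driven by the MSCV LTR. The viral ORF lacks its own start codon, so translation initiates only from the vector-encoded HA tag, meaning all E6 protein produced carries the N-terminal HA epitope. Downstream, an IRES allows the puromycin resistance protein to be translated from the same bicistronic transcript, linking drug selection to expression of the E6 message.

The design suits packaging into retroviral particles for transducing mammalian cells, followed by puromycin selection to obtain populations stably expressing HA-tagged HPV38 E6, which can then be detected or immunoprecipitated through the HA epitope. The associated publication concerns binding of cutaneous beta-HPV E6 proteins to Mastermind-like coactivators and repression of Notch signaling, consistent with use of this construct in protein interaction and signaling studies.
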