Addgene plasmid #37056: p6671 MSCV-IP N-HAonly 38E6
Depositing lab: Peter Howley. Depositing organization: Harvard Medical School. Publication: Cutaneous beta-human papillomavirus E6 proteins bind Mastermind-like coactivators and repress Notch signaling. Tan MJ, White EA, Sowa ME, Harper JW, Aster JC, Howley PM. Proc Natl Acad Sci U S A. 2012 Apr 30. 10.1073/pnas.1205991109 PubMed 22547818.
Backbone
  Vector backbone: MSCV-IP N-HAonly
  Backbone size w/o insert (bp): 8100
  Modifications to backbone: (NTap mod. by E.White to remove Flag)
  Vector type: Mammalian Expression, Retroviral
  Selectable markers: Puromycin
Growth in bacteria
  Bacterial resistance: Ampicillin, 100 μg/mL
  Growth temperature: 37°C
  Growth strain: DH5alpha
  Copy number: Unknown
Gene/Insert
  Gene/Insert name: HPV38 E6
  Species: Human Papillomavirus
  Insert size (bp): 500
  Promoter: MSCV LTR
  Tag / fusion protein: HA (N terminal on backbone)
  Cloning method: Gateway Cloning
  Sequencing primers: 5′ 5' CTACATCGTGACCTGGGAAGC 3'
Terms and licenses: Academic/Nonprofit Terms; Industry Terms: Not Available to Industry
Depositor comments: Retroviral vector for HA-tagged HPV38 E6 expression. No starting ATG in viral ORF, translation begins from tag only. Puro resistance protein expressed from an IRES
How to cite: p6671 MSCV-IP N-HAonly 38E6 was a gift from Peter Howley (Addgene plasmid # 37056 ; http://n2t.net/addgene:37056 ; RRID:Addgene_37056)
